>Addgene plasmid #197950 | pC1300_pUB10_pcoCASphi_E9t_MCS_version2 | addgene full sequence | sequence record 387899 | Addgene NGS Result
GTAATCATGGTCATAGCTGTTTCCTGTGTGAAATTGTTATCCGCTCACAATTCCACACAACATACGAGCC
GGAAGCATAAAGTGTAAAGCCTGGGGTGCCTAATGAGTGAGCTAACTCACATTAATTGCGTTGCGCTCAC
TGCCCGCTTTCCAGTCGGGAAACCTGTCGTGCCAGCTGCATTAATGAATCGGCCAACGCGCGGGGAGAGG
CGGTTTGCGTATTGGCTAGAGCAGCTTGCCAACATGGTGGAGCACGACACTCTCGTCTACTCCAAGAATA
TCAAAGATACAGTCTCAGAAGACCAAAGGGCTATTGAGACTTTTCAACAAAGGGTAATATCGGGAAACCT
CCTCGGATTCCATTGCCCAGCTATCTGTCACTTCATCAAAAGGACAGTAGAAAAGGAAGGTGGCACCTAC
AAATGCCATCATTGCGATAAAGGAAAGGCTATCGTTCAAGATGCCTCTGCCGACAGTGGTCCCAAAGATG
GACCCCCACCCACGAGGAGCATCGTGGAAAAAGAAGACGTTCCAACCACGTCTTCAAAGCAAGTGGATTG
ATGTGAACATGGTGGAGCACGACACTCTCGTCTACTCCAAGAATATCAAAGATACAGTCTCAGAAGACCA
AAGGGCTATTGAGACTTTTCAACAAAGGGTAATATCGGGAAACCTCCTCGGATTCCATTGCCCAGCTATC
TGTCACTTCATCAAAAGGACAGTAGAAAAGGAAGGTGGCACCTACAAATGCCATCATTGCGATAAAGGAA
AGGCTATCGTTCAAGATGCCTCTGCCGACAGTGGTCCCAAAGATGGACCCCCACCCACGAGGAGCATCGT
GGAAAAAGAAGACGTTCCAACCACGTCTTCAAAGCAAGTGGATTGATGTGATATCTCCACTGACGTAAGG
GATGACGCACAATCCCACTATCCTTCGCAAGACCCTTCCTCTATATAAGGAAGTTCATTTCATTTGGAGA
GGACACGCTGAAATCACCAGTCTCTCTCTACAAATCTATCTCTCTCGAGCTTTCGCAGATCCGGGGGGCA
ATGAGATATGAAAAAGCCTGAACTCACCGCGACGTCTGTCGAGAAGTTTCTGATCGAAAAGTTCGACAGC
GTCTCCGACCTGATGCAGCTCTCGGAGGGCGAAGAATCTCGTGCTTTCAGCTTCGATGTAGGAGGGCGTG
GATATGTCCTGCGGGTAAATAGCTGCGCCGATGGTTTCTACAAAGATCGTTATGTTTATCGGCACTTTGC
ATCGGCCGCGCTCCCGATTCCGGAAGTGCTTGACATTGGGGAGTTTAGCGAGAGCCTGACCTATTGCATC
TCCCGCCGTTCACAGGGTGTCACGTTGCAAGACCTGCCTGAAACCGAACTGCCCGCTGTTCTACAACCGG
TCGCGGAGGCTATGGATGCGATCGCTGCGGCCGATCTTAGCCAGACGAGCGGGTTCGGCCCATTCGGACC
GCAAGGAATCGGTCAATACACTACATGGCGTGATTTCATATGCGCGATTGCTGATCCCCATGTGTATCAC
TGGCAAACTGTGATGGACGACACCGTCAGTGCGTCCGTCGCGCAGGCTCTCGATGAGCTGATGCTTTGGG
CCGAGGACTGCCCCGAAGTCCGGCACCTCGTGCACGCGGATTTCGGCTCCAACAATGTCCTGACGGACAA
TGGCCGCATAACAGCGGTCATTGACTGGAGCGAGGCGATGTTCGGGGATTCCCAATACGAGGTCGCCAAC
ATCTTCTTCTGGAGGCCGTGGTTGGCTTGTATGGAGCAGCAGACGCGCTACTTCGAGCGGAGGCATCCGG
AGCTTGCAGGATCGCCACGACTCCGGGCGTATATGCTCCGCATTGGTCTTGACCAACTCTATCAGAGCTT
GGTTGACGGCAATTTCGATGATGCAGCTTGGGCGCAGGGTCGATGCGACGCAATCGTCCGATCCGGAGCC
GGGACTGTCGGGCGTACACAAATCGCCCGCAGAAGCGCGGCCGTCTGGACCGATGGCTGTGTAGAAGTAC
TCGCCGATAGTGGAAACCGACGCCCCAGCACTCGTCCGAGGGCAAAGAAATAGAGTAGATGCCGACCGGG
ATCTGTCGATCGACAAGCTCGAGTTTCTCCATAATAATGTGTGAGTAGTTCCCAGATAAGGGAATTAGGG
TTCCTATAGGGTTTCGCTCATGTGTTGAGCATATAAGAAACCCTTAGTATGTATTTGTATTTGTAAAATA
CTTCTATCAATAAAATTTCTAATTCCTAAAACCAAAATCCAGTACTAAAATCCAGATCCCCCGAATTAAT
TCGGCGTTAATTCAGTACATTAAAAACGTCCGCAATGTGTTATTAAGTTGTCTAAGCGTCAATTTGTTTA
CACCACAATATATCCTGCCACCAGCCAGCCAACAGCTCCCCGACCGGCAGCTCGGCACAAAATCACCACT
CGATACAGGCAGCCCATCAGTCCGGGACGGCGTCAGCGGGAGAGCCGTTGTAAGGCGGCAGACTTTGCTC
ATGTTACCGATGCTATTCGGAAGAACGGCAACTAAGCTGCCGGGTTTGAAACACGGATGATCTCGCGGAG
GGTAGCATGTTGATTGTAACGATGACAGAGCGTTGCTGCCTGTGATCACCGCGGTTTCAAAATCGGCTCC
GTCGATACTATGTTATACGCCAACTTTGAAAACAACTTTGAAAAAGCTGTTTTCTGGTATTTAAGGTTTT
AGAATGCAAGGAACAGTGAATTGGAGTTCGTCTTGTTATAATTAGCTTCTTGGGGTATCTTTAAATACTG
TAGAAAAGAGGAAGGAAATAATAAATGGCTAAAATGAGAATATCACCGGAATTGAAAAAACTGATCGAAA
AATACCGCTGCGTAAAAGATACGGAAGGAATGTCTCCTGCTAAGGTATATAAGCTGGTGGGAGAAAATGA
AAACCTATATTTAAAAATGACGGACAGCCGGTATAAAGGGACCACCTATGATGTGGAACGGGAAAAGGAC
ATGATGCTATGGCTGGAAGGAAAGCTGCCTGTTCCAAAGGTCCTGCACTTTGAACGGCATGATGGCTGGA
GCAATCTGCTCATGAGTGAGGCCGATGGCGTCCTTTGCTCGGAAGAGTATGAAGATGAACAAAGCCCTGA
AAAGATTATCGAGCTGTATGCGGAGTGCATCAGGCTCTTTCACTCCATCGACATATCGGATTGTCCCTAT
ACGAATAGCTTAGACAGCCGCTTAGCCGAATTGGATTACTTACTGAATAACGATCTGGCCGATGTGGATT
GCGAAAACTGGGAAGAAGACACTCCATTTAAAGATCCGCGCGAGCTGTATGATTTTTTAAAGACGGAAAA
GCCCGAAGAGGAACTTGTCTTTTCCCACGGCGACCTGGGAGACAGCAACATCTTTGTGAAAGATGGCAAA
GTAAGTGGCTTTATTGATCTTGGGAGAAGCGGCAGGGCGGACAAGTGGTATGACATTGCCTTCTGCGTCC
GGTCGATCAGGGAGGATATCGGGGAAGAACAGTATGTCGAGCTATTTTTTGACTTACTGGGGATCAAGCC
TGATTGGGAGAAAATAAAATATTATATTTTACTGGATGAATTGTTTTAGTACCTAGAATGCATGACCAAA
ATCCCTTAACGTGAGTTTTCGTTCCACTGAGCGTCAGACCCCGTAGAAAAGATCAAAGGATCTTCTTGAG
ATCCTTTTTTTCTGCGCGTAATCTGCTGCTTGCAAACAAAAAAACCACCGCTACCAGCGGTGGTTTGTTT
GCCGGATCAAGAGCTACCAACTCTTTTTCCGAAGGTAACTGGCTTCAGCAGAGCGCAGATACCAAATACT
GTCCTTCTAGTGTAGCCGTAGTTAGGCCACCACTTCAAGAACTCTGTAGCACCGCCTACATACCTCGCTC
TGCTAATCCTGTTACCAGTGGCTGCTGCCAGTGGCGATAAGTCGTGTCTTACCGGGTTGGACTCAAGACG
ATAGTTACCGGATAAGGCGCAGCGGTCGGGCTGAACGGGGGGTTCGTGCACACAGCCCAGCTTGGAGCGA
ACGACCTACACCGAACTGAGATACCTACAGCGTGAGCTATGAGAAAGCGCCACGCTTCCCGAAGGGAGAA
AGGCGGACAGGTATCCGGTAAGCGGCAGGGTCGGAACAGGAGAGCGCACGAGGGAGCTTCCAGGGGGAAA
CGCCTGGTATCTTTATAGTCCTGTCGGGTTTCGCCACCTCTGACTTGAGCGTCGATTTTTGTGATGCTCG
TCAGGGGGGCGGAGCCTATGGAAAAACGCCAGCAACGCGGCCTTTTTACGGTTCCTGGCCTTTTGCTGGC
CTTTTGCTCACATGTTCTTTCCTGCGTTATCCCCTGATTCTGTGGATAACCGTATTACCGCCTTTGAGTG
AGCTGATACCGCTCGCCGCAGCCGAACGACCGAGCGCAGCGAGTCAGTGAGCGAGGAAGCGGAAGAGCGC
CTGATGCGGTATTTTCTCCTTACGCATCTGTGCGGTATTTCACACCGCATATGGTGCACTCTCAGTACAA
TCTGCTCTGATGCCGCATAGTTAAGCCAGTATACACTCCGCTATCGCTACGTGACTGGGTCATGGCTGCG
CCCCGACACCCGCCAACACCCGCTGACGCGCCCTGACGGGCTTGTCTGCTCCCGGCATCCGCTTACAGAC
AAGCTGTGACCGTCTCCGGGAGCTGCATGTGTCAGAGGTTTTCACCGTCATCACCGAAACGCGCGAGGCA
GGGTGCCTTGATGTGGGCGCCGGCGGTCGAGTGGCGACGGCGCGGCTTGTCCGCGCCCTGGTAGATTGCC
TGGCCGTAGGCCAGCCATTTTTGAGCGGCCAGCGGCCGCGATAGGCCGACGCGAAGCGGCGGGGCGTAGG
GAGCGCAGCGACCGAAGGGTAGGCGCTTTTTGCAGCTCTTCGGCTGTGCGCTGGCCAGACAGTTATGCAC
AGGCCAGGCGGGTTTTAAGAGTTTTAATAAGTTTTAAAGAGTTTTAGGCGGAAAAATCGCCTTTTTTCTC
TTTTATATCAGTCACTTACATGTGTGACCGGTTCCCAATGTACGGCTTTGGGTTCCCAATGTACGGGTTC
CGGTTCCCAATGTACGGCTTTGGGTTCCCAATGTACGTGCTATCCACAGGAAAGAGACCTTTTCGACCTT
TTTCCCCTGCTAGGGCAATTTGCCCTAGCATCTGCTCCGTACATTAGGAACCGGCGGATGCTTCGCCCTC
GATCAGGTTGCGGTAGCGCATGACTAGGATCGGGCCAGCCTGCCCCGCCTCCTCCTTCAAATCGTACTCC
GGCAGGTCATTTGACCCGATCAGCTTGCGCACGGTGAAACAGAACTTCTTGAACTCTCCGGCGCTGCCAC
TGCGTTCGTAGATCGTCTTGAACAACCATCTGGCTTCTGCCTTGCCTGCGGCGCGGCGTGCCAGGCGGTA
GAGAAAACGGCCGATGCCGGGATCGATCAAAAAGTAATCGGGGTGAACCGTCAGCACGTCCGGGTTCTTG
CCTTCTGTGATCTCGCGGTACATCCAATCAGCTAGCTCGATCTCGATGTACTCCGGCCGCCCGGTTTCGC
TCTTTACGATCTTGTAGCGGCTAATCAAGGCTTCACCCTCGGATACCGTCACCAGGCGGCCGTTCTTGGC
CTTCTTCGTACGCTGCATGGCAACGTGCGTGGTGTTTAACCGAATGCAGGTTTCTACCAGGTCGTCTTTC
TGCTTTCCGCCATCGGCTCGCCGGCAGAACTTGAGTACGTCCGCAACGTGTGGACGGAACACGCGGCCGG
GCTTGTCTCCCTTCCCTTCCCGGTATCGGTTCATGGATTCGGTTAGATGGGAAACCGCCATCAGTACCAG
GTCGTAATCCCACACACTGGCCATGCCGGCCGGCCCTGCGGAAACCTCTACGTGCCCGTCTGGAAGCTCG
TAGCGGATCACCTCGCCAGCTCGTCGGTCACGCTTCGACAGACGGAAAACGGCCACGTCCATGATGCTGC
GACTATCGCGGGTGCCCACGTCATAGAGCATCGGAACGAAAAAATCTGGTTGCTCGTCGCCCTTGGGCGG
CTTCCTAATCGACGGCGCACCGGCTGCCGGCGGTTGCCGGGATTCTTTGCGGATTCGATCAGCGGCCGCT
TGCCACGATTCACCGGGGCGTGCTTCTGCCTCGATGCGTTGCCGCTGGGCGGCCTGCGCGGCCTTCAACT
TCTCCACCAGGTCATCACCCAGCGCCGCGCCGATTTGTACCGGGCCGGATGGTTTGCGACCGCTCACGCC
GATTCCTCGGGCTTGGGGGTTCCAGTGCCATTGCAGGGCCGGCAGGCAACCCAGCCGCTTACGCCTGGCC
AACCGCCCGTTCCTCCACACATGGGGCATTCCACGGCGTCGGTGCCTGGTTGTTCTTGATTTTCCATGCC
GCCTCCTTTAGCCGCTAAAATTCATCTACTCATTTATTCATTTGCTCATTTACTCTGGTAGCTGCGCGAT
GTATTCAGATAGCAGCTCGGTAATGGTCTTGCCTTGGCGTACCGCGTACATCTTCAGCTTGGTGTGATCC
TCCGCCGGCAACTGAAAGTTGACCCGCTTCATGGCTGGCGTGTCTGCCAGGCTGGCCAACGTTGCAGCCT
TGCTGCTGCGTGCGCTCGGACGGCCGGCACTTAGCGTGTTTGTGCTTTTGCTCATTTTCTCTTTACCTCA
TTAACTCAAATGAGTTTTGATTTAATTTCAGCGGCCAGCGCCTGGACCTCGCGGGCAGCGTCGCCCTCGG
GTTCTGATTCAAGAACGGTTGTGCCGGCGGCGGCAGTGCCTGGGTAGCTCACGCGCTGCGTGATACGGGA
CTCAAGAATGGGCAGCTCGTACCCGGCCAGCGCCTCGGCAACCTCACCGCCGATGCGCGTGCCTTTGATC
GCCCGCGACACGACAAAGGCCGCTTGTAGCCTTCCATCCGTGACCTCAATGCGCTGCTTAACCAGCTCCA
CCAGGTCGGCGGTGGCCCATATGTCGTAAGGGCTTGGCTGCACCGGAATCAGCACGAAGTCGGCTGCCTT
GATCGCGGACACAGCCAAGTCCGCCGCCTGGGGCGCTCCGTCGATCACTACGAAGTCGCGCCGGCCGATG
GCCTTCACGTCGCGGTCAATCGTCGGGCGGTCGATGCCGACAACGGTTAGCGGTTGATCTTCCCGCACGG
CCGCCCAATCGCGGGCACTGCCCTGGGGATCGGAATCGACTAACAGAACATCGGCCCCGGCGAGTTGCAG
GGCGCGGGCTAGATGGGTTGCGATGGTCGTCTTGCCTGACCCGCCTTTCTGGTTAAGTACAGCGATAACC
TTCATGCGTTCCCCTTGCGTATTTGTTTATTTACTCATCGCATCATATACGCAGCGACCGCATGACGCAA
GCTGTTTTACTCAAATACACATCACCTTTTTAGACGGCGGCGCTCGGTTTCTTCAGCGGCCAAGCTGGCC
GGCCAGGCCGCCAGCTTGGCATCAGACAAACCGGCCAGGATTTCATGCAGCCGCACGGTTGAGACGTGCG
CGGGCGGCTCGAACACGTACCCGGCCGCGATCATCTCCGCCTCGATCTCTTCGGTAATGAAAAACGGTTC
GTCCTGGCCGTCCTGGTGCGGTTTCATGCTTGTTCCTCTTGGCGTTCATTCTCGGCGGCCGCCAGGGCGT
CGGCCTCGGTCAATGCGTCCTCACGGAAGGCACCGCGCCGCCTGGCCTCGGTGGGCGTCACTTCCTCGCT
GCGCTCAAGTGCGCGGTACAGGGTCGAGCGATGCACGCCAAGCAGTGCAGCCGCCTCTTTCACGGTGCGG
CCTTCCTGGTCGATCAGCTCGCGGGCGTGCGCGATCTGTGCCGGGGTGAGGGTAGGGCGGGGGCCAAACT
TCACGCCTCGGGCCTTGGCGGCCTCGCGCCCGCTCCGGGTGCGGTCGATGATTAGGGAACGCTCGAACTC
GGCAATGCCGGCGAACACGGTCAACACCATGCGGCCGGCCGGCGTGGTGGTGTCGGCCCACGGCTCTGCC
AGGCTACGCAGGCCCGCGCCGGCCTCCTGGATGCGCTCGGCAATGTCCAGTAGGTCGCGGGTGCTGCGGG
CCAGGCGGTCTAGCCTGGTCACTGTCACAACGTCGCCAGGGCGTAGGTGGTCAAGCATCCTGGCCAGCTC
CGGGCGGTCGCGCCTGGTGCCGGTGATCTTCTCGGAAAACAGCTTGGTGCAGCCGGCCGCGTGCAGTTCG
GCCCGTTGGTTGGTCAAGTCCTGGTCGTCGGTGCTGACGCGGGCATAGCCCAGCAGGCCAGCGGCGGCGC
TCTTGTTCATGGCGTAATGTCTCCGGTTCTAGTCGCAAGTATTCTACTTTATGCGACTAAAACACGCGAC
AAGAAAACGCCAGGAAAAGGGCAGGGCGGCAGCCTGTCGCGTAACTTAGGACTTGTGCGACATGTCGTTT
TCAGAAGACGGCTGCACTGAACGTCAGAAGCCGACTGCACTATAGCAGCGGAGGGGTTGGATCAAAGTAC
TTTGATCCCGAGGGGAACCCTGTGGTTGGCATGCACATACAAATGGACGAACGGATAAACCTTTTCACGC
CCTTTTAAATATCCGATTATTCTAATAAACGCTCTTTTCTCTTAGGTTTACCCGCCAATATATCCTGTCA
AACACTGATAGTTTAAACTGAAGGCGGGAAACGACAATCTGATCCAAGCTCAAGCTGCTCTAGCATTCGC
CATTCAGGCTGCGCAACTGTTGGGAAGGGCGATCGGTGCGGGCCTCTTCGCTATTACGCCAGCTGGCGAA
AGGGGGATGTGCTGCAAGGCGATTAAGTTGGGTAACGCCAGGGTTTTCCCAGTCACGACGTTGTAAAACG
ACGGCCAGTGCCAAGCTTGCATGCCTGCAGGTCGACTCTAGATCACTAGTATCCTAGGAAGGTACCAGTC
TAGCTCAACAGAGCTTTTAACCCAAATTGGTACAATAGAATACAACTTTAGATCATAATTCTCAAAAGAA
AGAGATTCCTTAGCTATTCTATCTGCCACTCCATTTCCTTCTCGGCTTGTATGCACAAGCATAAAATCCT
CAAACTTGCTAAGTAGATACTTTATGTCTTGGATAATTGGATTGAGACTTGACAAGCATAACTTTCATGT
AACCAAAGACACAAGTTGCTGAGAATCCACCTCAAAAATGATCTTCCTATAATTGAATCGGGATAATGAC
AGCACAGCCCATCTAAGAGCCTCCACTTCTACTTCCAGCACGCTTCTTACTTTTACCACAGCTCTTGCAC
CTAACCATAACACCTTCCCTGTATGATCGCGAAGCACCCACCCTAAGCCACATTTTAATCCTTCTGTTGG
CCATGCCCCATCAAAGTTGCACTTAACCCAAGATTGTGGTGGAGCTTCCCATGTTTCTCGTCTGTCCCGA
CGGTGTTGTGGTTGGTGCTTTCCTTACATTCTGAGCCTCTTTCCTTCTAATCCACTCATCTGCATCTTCT
TGTGTCCTTACTAATACCTCATTGGTTCCAAATTCCCTCCCTTTAAGCACCAGCTCGTTTCTGTTCTTCC
ACAGCCTCCCAAGTATCCAAGGGACTAAAGCCTCCACATTCTTCAGATCAGGATATTCTTGTTTAAGATG
TTGAACTCTATGGAGGTTTGTATGAACTGATGATCTAGGACCGGATAAGTTCCCTTCTTCATAGCGAACT
TATTCAAAGAATGTTTTGTGTATCATTCTTGTTACATTGTTATTAATGAAAAAATATTATTGGTCATTGG
ACTGAACACGAGTGTTAAATATGGACCAGGCCCCAAATAAGATCCATTGATATATGAATTAAATAACAAG
AATAAATCGAGTCACCAAACCACTTGCCTTTTTTAACGAGACTTGTTCACCAACTTGATACAAAAGTCAT
TATCCTATGCAAATCAATAATCATACAAAAATATCCAATAACACTAAAAAATTAAAAGAAATGGATAATT
TCACAATATGTTATACGATAAAGAAGTTACTTTTCCAAGAAATTCACTGATTTTATAAGCCCACTTGCAT
TAGATAAATGGCAAAAAAAAACAAAAAGGAAAAGAAATAAAGCACGAAGAATTCTAGAAAATACGAAATA
CGCTTCAATGCAGTGGGACCCACGGTTCAATTATTGCCAATTTTCAGCTCCACCGTATATTTAAAAAATA
AAACGATAATGCTAAAAAAATATAAATCGTAACGATCGTTAAATCTCAACGGCTGGATCTTATGACGACC
GTTAGAAATTGTGGTTGTCGACGAGTCAGTAATAAACGGCGTCAAAGTGGTTGCAGCCGGCACACACGAG
TCGTGTTTATCAACTCAAAGCACAAATACTTTTCCTCAACCTAAAAATAAGGCAATTAGCCAAAAACAAC
TTTGCGTGTAAACAACGCTCAATACACGTGTCATTTTATTATTAGCTATTGCTTCACCGCCTTAGCTTTC
TCGTGACCTAGTCGTCCTCGTCTTTTCTTCTTCTTCTTCTATAAAACAATACCCAAAGAGCTCTTCTTCT
TCACAATTCAGATTTCAATTTCTCAAAATCTTAAAAACTTTCTCTCAATTCTCTCTACCGTGATCAAGGT
AAATTTCTGTGTTCCTTATTCTCTCAAAATCTTCGATTTTGTTTTCGTTCGATCCCAATTTCGTATATGT
TCTTTGGTTTAGATTCTGTTAATCTTAGATCGAAGACGATTTTCTGGGTTTGATCGTTAGATATCATCTT
AATTCTCGATTAGGGTTTCATAGATATCATCCGATTTGTTCAAATAATTTGAGTTTTGTCGAATAATTAC
TCTTCGATTTGTGATTTCTATCTAGATCTGGTGTTAGTTTCTAGTTTGTGCGATCGAATTTGTCGATTAA
TCTGAGTTTTTCTGATTAACAGATGCCGAAGCCCGCCGTCGAATCAGAGTTTTCCAAAGTCCTCAAGAAA
CACTTTCCTGGGGAGCGTTTTAGGTCTAGCTATATGAAGAGGGGGGGTAAAATTCTGGCAGCACAAGGCG
AGGAAGCTGTAGTGGCGTACTTGCAGGGAAAGAGTGAGGAGGAACCGCCGAATTTTCAGCCGCCGGCGAA
GTGCCACGTGGTCACCAAAAGCAGGGATTTCGCAGAATGGCCCATAATGAAAGCCTCTGAAGCCATACAG
AGGTACATCTATGCGCTCAGCACTACAGAGCGAGCTGCCTGCAAACCGGGTAAGAGCTCAGAAAGTCACG
CGGCCTGGTTCGCGGCTACAGGGGTGAGCAATCACGGCTATTCTCATGTACAAGGTCTTAACCTGATCTT
TGACCACACGCTAGGACGATACGATGGCGTTTTAAAGAAAGTACAGCTTCGAAATGAGAAGGCCCGAGCT
AGATTGGAAAGCATAAACGCCTCACGAGCTGATGAAGGATTGCCGGAAATCAAGGCCGAGGAGGAGGAGG
TAGCTACAAATGAAACAGGTCATCTACTACAGCCGCCAGGCATAAACCCATCATTCTACGTCTACCAGAC
CATATCTCCGCAGGCTTACCGACCAAGGGACGAAATAGTGTTACCACCCGAGTACGCCGGTTACGTCAGG
GATCCGAACGCTCCGATTCCACTGGGCGTGGTCAGGAACCGTTGTGACATACAGAAGGGTTGCCCGGGAT
ATATACCCGAGTGGCAGAGGGAAGCTGGTACGGCAATTAGTCCCAAGACAGGAAAAGCAGTGACGGTTCC
AGGACTTAGCCCGAAGAAGAATAAACGTATGCGTAGGTACTGGAGGTCAGAAAAGGAGAAGGCTCAAGAT
GCACTTCTCGTAACTGTAAGGATAGGTACCGATTGGGTAGTCATAGACGTAAGAGGATTACTAAGAAACG
CCAGGTAAGTTTCTGCTTCTACCTTTGATATATATATAATAATTATCATTAATTAGTAGTAATATAATAT
TTCAAATATTTTTTTCAAAATAAAAGAATGTAGTATATAGCAATTGCTTTTCTGTAGTTTATAAGTGTGT
ATATTTTAATTTATAACTTTTCTAATATATGACCAAAATTTGTTGATGTGCAGGTGGAGGACTATTGCTC
CCAAGGACATAAGTTTAAATGCACTTCTAGATTTATTTACCGGTGATCCAGTCATCGATGTCAGACGAAA
CATCGTGACCTTCACCTATACCTTGGACGCTTGCGGAACTTATGCTAGAAAATGGACTCTCAAGGGAAAA
CAGACAAAAGCAACCTTAGATAAACTGACAGCGACACAAACTGTGGCCTTAGTTGCTATAGATCTGGGAC
AAACAAACCCAATTAGCGCGGGTATCAGTCGTGTCACACAGGAGAACGGGGCCCTCCAGTGCGAACCGCT
TGATCGTTTTACATTGCCTGATGACCTTTTGAAAGATATTTCTGCGTACCGAATTGCATGGGACCGTAAC
GAGGAGGAACTCAGGGCCAGATCCGTTGAGGCACTCCCAGAGGCACAACAAGCAGAGGTCAGAGCTCTGG
ACGGGGTCTCCAAAGAGACCGCGCGTACACAGTTGTGCGCGGACTTCGGTCTGGACCCAAAGCGACTACC
GTGGGATAAAATGAGTAGCAATACCACGTTCATAAGCGAGGCGCTCCTTTCCAACAGCGTATCCCGTGAC
CAAGTATTCTTTACCCCGGCCCCAAAGAAAGGAGCCAAGAAGAAAGCACCGGTGGAAGTGATGCGAAAAG
ACAGGACATGGGCGCGAGCGTACAAACCACGACTCTCAGTAGAAGCACAAAAGTTGAAAAATGAGGCTCT
TTGGGCTTTGAAGCGTACCTCTCCAGAATATCTAAAGTTGTCACGACGTAAAGAAGAATTGTGTAGGAGG
TCCATTAATTACGTGATAGAAAAAACTAGAAGGCGAACCCAATGCCAAATTGTGATCCCCGTTATAGAAG
ATCTAAATGTCCGATTTTTCCACGGGTCTGGCAAACGACTCCCGGGCTGGGATAACTTCTTCACGGCAAA
GAAGGAAAACCGATGGTTTATCCAAGGGCTACATAAGGCGTTTTCTGACTTAAGGACCCACCGATCCTTC
TACGTGTTCGAGGTGCGTCCAGAGAGAACATCAATCACCTGTCCGAAATGCGGGCACTGTGAAGTGGGGA
ACAGGGATGGAGAAGCCTTTCAGTGTCTCAGTTGCGGTAAGACATGCAACGCAGATCTGGACGTAGCGAC
ACATAACTTGACTCAAGTGGCGCTCACCGGCAAAACAATGCCGAAGAGAGAGGAGCCTAGAGATGCACAA
GGGACAGCCCCCGCGAGAAAGACGAAGAAAGCTAGCAAGTCAAAGGCACCCCCGGCTGAACGTGAGGATC
AGACTCCCGCTCAAGAGCCGTCCCAAACGTCCGGATCCGGACCGAAGAAAAAGCGAAAGGTAGAGGATCC
TAAAAAGAAGCGTAAAGTCTCCTTGGGTTCTGGCTCCGACTATAAGGATGACGATGACAAAGACTATAAG
GATGACGACGACAAGTGAAGAGCTTTCGTTCGTATCATCGGTTTCGACAACGTTCGTCAAGTTCAATGCA
TCAGTTTCATTGCGCACACACCAGAATCCTACTGAGTTTGAGTATTATGGCATTGGGAAAACTGTTTTTC
TTGTACCATTTGTTGTGCTTGTAATTTACTGTGTTTTTTATTCGGTTTTCGCTATCGAACTGTGAAATGG
AAATGGATGGAGAAGAGTTAATGAATGATATGGTCCTTTTGTTCATTCTCAAATTAATATTATTTGTTTT
TTCTCTTATTTGTTGTGTGTTGAATTTGAAATTATAAGAGATATGCAAACATTTTGTTTTGAGTAAAAAT
GTGTCAAATCGTGGCCTCTAATGACCGAAGTTAATATGAGGAGTAAAACACTTGTAGTTGTACCATTATG
CTTATTCACTAGGCAACAAATATATTTTCAGACCTAGAAAAGCTGCAAATGTTACTGAATACAAGTATGT
CCTCTTGTGTTTTAGACATTTATGAACTTTCCTTTATGTAATTTTCCAGAATCCTTGTCAGATTCTAATC
ATTGCTTTATAATTATAGTTATACTCATGGATTTGTAGTTGAGTATGAAAATATTTTTTAATGCATTTTA
TGACTTGCCAATTGATTGACAACGAATTC
Features (pLannotate 1.2.2; 22 found; start..end, strand, type, name):
     32..54      -  protein_bind   lac operator (fragment): The lac repressor binds to the lac operator to inhibit transcription in E. coli. This inhibition can be relieved by adding lactose or isopropyl-β-D-thiogalactopyranoside (IPTG). lac repressor encoded by lacI
     58..88      -  promoter       lac promoter: promoter for the E. coli lac operon
    103..124     -  protein_bind   CAP binding site: CAP binding activates transcription in the presence of cAMP. E. coli catabolite activator protein
    137..225     -  CDS            lacI (fragment): lac repressor; lacI; The lac repressor binds to the lac operator to inhibit transcription in E. coli. This inhibition can be relieved by adding lactose or isopropyl-β-D-thiogalactopyranoside (IPTG).
    315..991     +  promoter       CaMV 35S promoter (enhanced): cauliflower mosaic virus 35S promoter with a duplicated enhancer region
   1058..2083    +  CDS            HygR: hygromycin B phosphotransferase confers resistance to hygromycin
   2124..2298    +  polyA_signal   CaMV poly(A) signal: cauliflower mosaic virus polyadenylation signal
   2376..2400    -  misc_feature   LB T-DNA repeat: left border repeat from nopaline C58 T-DNA
   2825..3619    +  CDS            KanR: aminoglycoside phosphotransferase; aphA-3; confers resistance to kanamycin
   3706..4294    +  rep_origin     ori: high-copy-number ColE1/pMB1/pBR322/pUC origin of replication
   4480..4620    -  misc_feature   bom: basis of mobility region from pBR322
   4722..4761    -  CDS            rop (fragment): Rop protein, which maintains plasmids at low copy number; rop
   4964..5158    -  rep_origin     pVS1 oriV: origin of replication for the Pseudomonas plasmid pVS1 (Heeb et al., 2000)
   5224..6297    -  CDS            pVS1 RepA: replication protein from the Pseudomonas plasmid pVS1 (Heeb et al., 2000)
   6726..7355    -  CDS            pVS1 StaA: stability protein from the Pseudomonas plasmid pVS1 (Heeb et al., 2000)
   7915..8316    -  CDS            Y4CG_SINFN (fragment): Protein inferred from homology: Swiss-Prot protein existence level 3. From Sinorhizobium fredii (strain NBRC 101917 / NGR234).
   8656..8680    -  misc_feature   RB T-DNA repeat: right border repeat from nopaline C58 T-DNA
   8746..8900    -  CDS            lacZα (fragment): LacZα fragment of β-galactosidase; lacZ fragment
   8903..8932    -  misc_feature   MCS (fragment): pUC18/19 multiple cloning site
  11905..12093   +  intron         IV2 intron: modified second intron of the potato ST-LS1 gene (Vancanneyt et al., 1990)
  13477..13500   +  CDS            3xFLAG (fragment): three tandem FLAG® epitope tags, followed by an enterokinase cleavage site
  13531..14163   +  terminator     E9 terminator: terminator and polyadenylation signal from the pea rbcS-E9 gene
