[The description below was written by a language model from this plasmid's Addgene catalogue record and pLannotate feature annotations shown in this document.]
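Description:
pC1300_pUB10_pcoCASphi_E9t_MCS_version2 is a 14.2 kb T-DNA binary vector built on the pCambia1300 backbone for Agrobacterium-mediated delivery of a compact CRISPR nuclease into plants. Outside the T-DNA borders it carries a high-copy ColE1/pUC-type origin and a kanamycin resistance gene (aphA-3) for propagation and selection in E. coli. It also carries the pVS1 replication module (oriV, RepA and the StaA stability protein), which allows stable maintenance in Agrobacterium, and a pBR322 bom site. Between the nopaline-type left and right border repeats sits the standard pCambia plant selection cassette: an enhanced CaMV 35S promoter driving hygromycin B phosphotransferase, followed by the CaMV polyadenylation signal, so that transformed plant tissue can be selected on hygromycin.

The payload is pcoCasphi-2, an Arabidopsis codon-optimized version of CasΦ-2 (Cas12j2). According to the record it is expressed from the UBQ10 promoter and carries an SV40 nuclear localization signal at its C-terminus. The automated annotation does not label the promoter, the nuclease coding sequence or the NLS. It does detect an IV2 intron (the modified potato ST-LS1 second intron) in the region upstream of the terminator. If this intron lies within the coding sequence, it would typically prevent functional expression in bacteria while permitting it in plants. The annotation also finds a partial 3xFLAG match near the 3′ end and the pea rbcS-E9 terminator closing the cassette. Remnants of the pUC multiple cloning site and lacZα lie next to the right border. The "MCS" in the name suggests a cloning site for adding further elements such as a guide RNA cassette, since no guide expression unit is annotated or mentioned. The vector is intended for genome editing in plants with this small Cas12j-family nuclease.
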