Addgene plasmid #197950: pC1300_pUB10_pcoCASphi_E9t_MCS_version2
Purpose: T-DNA binary vector to express pcoCasphi driven by UBQ10 gene promoter, with SV40 NLS at the C-terminal.
Depositing lab: Steven Jacobsen. Depositing organization: University of California, Los Angeles (UCLA). Publication: Genome editing in plants using the compact editor CasPhi. Li Z, Zhong Z, Wu Z, Pausch P, Al-Shayeb B, Amerasekera J, Doudna JA, Jacobsen SE. Proc Natl Acad Sci U S A. 2023 Jan 24;120(4):e2216822120. doi: 10.1073/pnas.2216822120. Epub 2023 Jan 18. PubMed 36652483.
Backbone
  Vector backbone: pCambia1300
  Total vector size (bp): 14169
  Vector type: Plant Expression, CRISPR
Growth in bacteria
  Bacterial resistance: Kanamycin, 50 μg/mL
  Growth temperature: 37°C
  Growth strain: DH5alpha
  Copy number: High Copy
Gene/Insert
  Gene/Insert name: pcoCasphi-2 (alt names: Arabidopsis codon optimized Casphi-2; Cas12j2)
  Species: Synthetic
  Insert size (bp): 2460
  Promoter: pUBQ10
  Cloning method: Gibson Cloning
  Sequencing primers: 5′ GTGATTTCTATCTAGATCTGGTGTTAGT; 3′ CTGATGCATTGAACTTGACGAACGT
Terms and licenses: Academic/Nonprofit Terms; Industry Terms: Not Available to Industry
How to cite: pC1300_pUB10_pcoCASphi_E9t_MCS_version2 was a gift from Steven Jacobsen (Addgene plasmid # 197950 ; http://n2t.net/addgene:197950 ; RRID:Addgene_197950)
